>Addgene plasmid #11960 | pBS537 tet-hCMV-GFPcre | addgene partial sequence | sequence record 46900 | GFP-F 5'-GGTCCTTCTTGAGTTTGTAAC-3'
ACTATACAAAGGCGCCGGCGCTGGAGCTGGTGCTGGCGCCATCATGGCACTCGACGGAGAAAGCTCAGGC
TCTGGCTCAGAGTCTGACTCCATGGCCAATTTACTGACCGTACACCAAAATTTGCCTGCATTACCGGTCG
ATGCAACGAGTGATGAGGTTCGCAAGAACCTGATGGACATGTTCAGGGATCGCCAGGCGTTTTCTGAGCA
TACCTGGAAAATGCTTCTGTCCGTTTGCCGGTCGTGGGCGGCATGGTGCAAGTTGAATAACCGGAAATGG
TTTCCCGCAGAACCTGAAGATGTTCGCGATTATCTTCTATATCTTCAGGCGCGCGGTCTGGCAGTAAAAA
CTATCCAGCAACATTTGGGCCAGCTAAACATGCTTCATCGTCGGTCCGGGCTGCCACGACCAAGTGACAG
CAATGCTGTTTCACTGGTTATGCGGCGGATCCGAAAAGAAAACGTTGATGCCGGTGAACGTGCAAAACAG
GCTCTAGCGTTCGAACGCACTGATTTCGACCAGGTTCGTTCACTCATGGAAAATAGCGATCGCTGCCAGG
ATATACGTAATCTGGCATTTCTGGGGATTGCTTATAACACCCTGTTACGTATAGCCGAAATTGCCAGGAT
CAGGGTTAAAGATATCTCACGTACTGACGGTGGGAGAATGTTAATCCATATTGGCAGAACGAAAACCGCT
GGTTAGC
