[The description below was written by a language model from this plasmid's Addgene catalogue record.]
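Description:
pBS537 tet-hCMV-GFPcre is a mammalian expression plasmid for regulated production of a fluorescent Cre recombinase. The record does not name the parental backbone, listing only about 4.3 kb of vector sequence, and no feature table is provided, so the bacterial origin, polyadenylation signal and other vector elements cannot be specified. It is maintained in E. coli as a high-copy plasmid under ampicillin selection. No mammalian selection marker is recorded.

The payload is an insert of roughly 1.85 kb encoding GFP fused to the Cre recombinase of bacteriophage P1. The GFP portion carries the S65T substitution, which enhances fluorescence, but its codons have not been optimized for mammalian expression. The fusion gene is driven by a synthetic tetracycline-responsive promoter, which the plasmid name suggests is built from tet operator sequences joined to a human CMV promoter element. This promoter depends on a synthetic tet repressor/activator protein that, as far as the record shows, must be supplied separately. According to the depositor, adding doxycycline switches expression on to high levels, which corresponds to the behaviour of a reverse transactivator (Tet-On) arrangement.

Because Cre catalyses recombination between loxP sites, the construct allows drug-inducible excision, inversion or activation of loxP-flanked sequences in mammalian cells. The GFP moiety provides a direct visual readout of which cells are expressing the recombinase. It belongs to a series of GFPcre fusion vectors developed for enhanced expression, and is suited to experiments where the timing of Cre activity needs to be controlled and expressing cells identified or sorted by fluorescence.
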