Addgene plasmid #11960: pBS537 tet-hCMV-GFPcre
Depositing lab: Brian Sauer. Depositing organization: National Institute of Diabetes & Digestive & Kidney Diseases (NIDDK). Publication: GFPcre fusion vectors with enhanced expression. Le Y, Miller JL, Sauer B. Anal Biochem. 1999 Jun 1. 270(2):334-6. 10.1006/abio.1999.4110 PubMed 10334853.
Backbone
  Vector backbone: na
  Backbone size w/o insert (bp): 4300
  Vector type: Mammalian Expression, Cre/Lox
Growth in bacteria
  Bacterial resistance: Ampicillin, 100 μg/mL
  Growth temperature: 37°C
  Growth strain: DH5alpha
  Copy number: High Copy
Gene/Insert
  Gene/Insert name: GFP-cre (alt name: cre)
  Species: bacteriophage P1
  Insert size (bp): 1850
  Entrez Gene: cre (a.k.a. P1_gp003)
  Cloning method: Restriction Enzyme
  Sequencing primers: 5′ na
Terms and licenses: Academic/Nonprofit Terms; Industry Terms: Not Available to Industry
Depositor comments: pBS537 carries a GFPcre fusion gene under the control of a synthetic promoter that can be regulated by a synthetic tet repressor/activator protein. In the presence of doxycycline expression is dramatically turned on to high levels. The GFP moiety carries the S65T mutation for enhanced fluorescence, but is not codon-optimized for mammalian expression.
How to cite: pBS537 tet-hCMV-GFPcre was a gift from Brian Sauer (Addgene plasmid # 11960 ; http://n2t.net/addgene:11960 ; RRID:Addgene_11960)
